Addgene plasmid #41181: pGFP-Cytochrome C
Depositing lab: Douglas Green. Depositing organization: La Jolla Institute for Immunology. Publication: The coordinate release of cytochrome c during apoptosis is rapid, complete and kinetically invariant. Goldstein JC, Waterhouse NJ, Juin P, Evan GI, Green DR. Nat Cell Biol. 2000 Mar;2(3):156-62. 10.1038/35004029 PubMed 10707086.
Backbone
  Vector backbone: pEGFP-C1
  Backbone manufacturer: Clontech
  Backbone size w/o insert (bp): 4725
  Total vector size (bp): 5026
  Vector type: Mammalian Expression
Growth in bacteria
  Bacterial resistance: Kanamycin, 50 μg/mL
  Growth temperature: 37°C
  Growth strain: DH5alpha
  Copy number: Unknown
Gene/Insert
  Gene/Insert name: Cytochrome C (alt name: cytog)
  Species: H. sapiens (human)
  Insert size (bp): 330
  Entrez Gene: CYCS (a.k.a. CYC, HCS, THC4)
  Promoter: CMV
  Tag / fusion protein: GFP (N terminal on backbone)
  Cloning method: Restriction Enzyme; 5′ cloning site EcoRI (not destroyed); 3′ cloning site BamHI (not destroyed)
  Sequencing primers: 5′ 5'-AGCACCCAGTCCGCCCTGAGC; 3′ 5'-GTAACCATTATAAGCTGCAATAAAC
Terms and licenses: Academic/Nonprofit Terms; Industry Terms: Not Available to Industry
Depositor comments: This is the original plasmid used in the Goldstein et al., NCB paper. However, the lab suggests that Addgene plasmids 41182 (transection) or 41183 and 41184 (retroviral) work better.
How to cite: pGFP-Cytochrome C was a gift from Douglas Green (Addgene plasmid # 41181 ; http://n2t.net/addgene:41181 ; RRID:Addgene_41181)
