[The description below was written by a language model from this plasmid's Addgene catalogue record and pLannotate feature annotations shown in this document.]
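Description:
pGFP-Cytochrome C is a mammalian expression plasmid built on the Clontech pEGFP-C1 backbone that produces human cytochrome c (CYCS) fused to the C-terminus of EGFP. The cytochrome c coding region was inserted between the EcoRI and BamHI sites of the multiple cloning site, so EGFP, a short linker derived from the cloning site and CYCS are read as a single open reading frame. This frame is terminated by the SV40 polyadenylation signal.

The plasmid replicates in E. coli from a high-copy ColE1/pUC-type origin and also carries an f1 origin. Selection relies on a dual-purpose NeoR/KanR (Tn5 aminoglycoside phosphotransferase) cassette. A bacterial promoter drives it for kanamycin resistance, while the SV40 enhancer/early promoter and an HSV TK polyadenylation signal allow G418 selection of stably transfected mammalian cells.

The catalogue entry and the sequenced record disagree on two points. The catalogue lists CMV as the promoter and a total size of about 5.0 kb. The annotated full sequence is about 5.7 kb and shows an EF-1α promoter directly upstream of EGFP, with no CMV promoter detected. The sequence therefore suggests that the fusion is driven by EF-1α, and users should confirm this for themselves.

The construct was made to visualise cytochrome c localisation in living cells, in particular its release from mitochondria into the cytosol during apoptosis, where it activates the Apaf-1/caspase-9 pathway. The depositor notes that this is the original plasmid from that work. They add that later versions from the same lab, one for transfection and two retroviral, perform better.
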