Features (pLannotate 1.2.2; 15 found; start..end, strand, type, name):
     22..88      +  CDS            small t antigen (fragment): SV40 (simian virus 40) small t antigen
     95..1273    +  promoter       EF-1α promoter: strong constitutive promoter for human elongation factor EF-1α
   1296..2012    +  CDS            EGFP: EGFP is a basic (constitutively fluorescent) green fluorescent protein published in 1996, derived from Aequorea victoria. It is reported to be a rapidly-maturing weak dimer with moderate acid sensitivity.
   2013..2047    +  misc_feature   MCS (fragment): multiple cloning site
   2049..2363    +  CDS            CYCS: CYC_HUMAN - Also known as CYC. Experimental evidence at protein level: Swiss-Prot protein existence level 1. Plays a role in apoptosis. Suppression of the anti-apoptotic members or activation of the pro-apoptotic members of the Bcl-2 family leads to altered mitochondrial membrane permeability resulting in release of cytochrome c into the cytosol. Binding of cytochrome c to Apaf-1 triggers the activation of caspase-9, which then accelerates apoptosis by activating other caspases. From Homo sapiens (Human).
   2389..2473    +  CDS            large T antigen (fragment): large T antigen from SV40 (simian virus 40)
   2496..2617    +  polyA_signal   SV40 poly(A) signal: SV40 polyadenylation signal
   2651..3079    -  rep_origin     f1 ori (sequence partly withheld): f1 bacteriophage origin of replication; arrow indicates direction of (+) strand synthesis
   3106..3210    +  promoter       AmpR promoter: bla
   3212..3569    +  promoter       SV40 promoter: SV40 enhancer and early promoter
   3604..4398    +  CDS            NeoR/KanR: aminoglycoside phosphotransferase from Tn5; aph(3')-II (or nptII); confers resistance to neomycin, kanamycin, and G418 (Geneticin®)
   4419..4571    +  CDS            ble (fragment): BLE_KLEPN - Experimental evidence at protein level: Swiss-Prot protein existence level 1. Binding protein with a strong affinity to the bleomycin family of antibiotics. Binds to CL990; an antimitotic-antibiotic compound. From Klebsiella pneumoniae.
   4630..4677    +  polyA_signal   HSV TK poly(A) signal: herpes simplex virus thymidine kinase polyadenylation signal (Cole and Stacy, 1985)
   4768..4784    -  polyA_signal   bGH poly(A) signal (fragment): bovine growth hormone polyadenylation signal
   5006..5594    +  rep_origin     ori: high-copy-number ColE1/pMB1/pBR322/pUC origin of replication
>Addgene plasmid #41181 | pGFP-Cytochrome C | addgene full sequence | sequence record 332839 | Addgene NGS Result
TAGTTATTAAGCTTTGCAAAGATGGATAAAGTTTTAAACAGAGAGGAATCTTTGCAGCTAATGGACCTTC
TAGGTCTTGAAAGGAGTGGGAATTGGCTCCGGTGCCCGTCAGTGGGCAGAGCGCACATCGCCCACAGTCC
CCGAGAAGTTGGGGGGAGGGGTCGGCAATTGAACCGGTGCCTAGAGAAGGTGGCGCGGGGTAAACTGGGA
AAGTGATGTCGTGTACTGGCTCCGCCTTTTTCCCGAGGGTGGGGGAGAACCGTATATAAGTGCAGTAGTC
GCCGTGAACGTTCTTTTTCGCAACGGGTTTGCCGCCAGAACACAGGTAAGTGCCGTGTGTGGTTCCCGCG
GGCCTGGCCTCTTTACGGGTTATGGCCCTTGCGTGCCTTGAATTACTTCCACCTGGCTGCAGTACGTGAT
TCTTGATCCCGAGCTTCGGGTTGGAAGTGGGTGGGAGAGTTCGAGGCCTTGCGCTTAAGGAGCCCCTTCG
CCTCGTGCTTGAGTTGAGGCCTGGCCTGGGCGCTGGGGCCGCCGCGTGCGAATCTGGTGGCACCTTCGCG
CCTGTCTCGCTGCTTTCGATAAGTCTCTAGCCATTTAAAATTTTTGATGACCTGCTGCGACGCTTTTTTT
CTGGCAAGATAGTCTTGTAAATGCGGGCCAAGATCTGCACACTGGTATTTCGGTTTTTGGGGCCGCGGGC
GGCGACGGGGCCCGTGCGTCCCAGCGCACATGTTCGGCGAGGCGGGGCCTGCGAGCGCGGCCACCGAGAA
TCGGACGGGGGTAGTCTCAAGCTGGCCGGCCTGCTCTGGTGCCTGGCCTCGCGCCGCCGTGTATCGCCCC
GCCCTGGGCGGCAAGGCTGGCCCGGTCGGCACCAGTTGCGTGAGCGGAAAGATGGCCGCTTCCCGGCCCT
GCTGCAGGGAGCTCAAAATGGAGGACGCGGCGCTCGGGAGAGCGGGCGGGTGAGTCACCCACACAAAGGA
AAAGGGCCTTTCCGTCCTCAGCCGTCGCTTCATGTGACTCCACGGAGTACCGGGCGCCGTCCAGGCACCT
CGATTAGTTCTCGAGCTTTTGGAGTACGTCGTCTTTAGGTTGGGGGGAGGGGTTTTATGCGATGGAGTTT
CCCCACACTGAGTGGGTGGAGACTGAAGTTAGGCCAGCTTGGCACTTGATGTAATTCTCCTTGGAATTTG
CCCTTTTTGAGTTTGGATCTTGGTTCATTCTCAAGCCTCAGACAGTGGTTCAAAGTTTTTTTCTTCCATT
TCAGGTGTCGTGAGGAATTGCTACCGGTCGCCACCATGGTGAGCAAGGGCGAGGAGCTGTTCACCGGGGT
GGTGCCCATCCTGGTCGAGCTGGACGGCGACGTAAACGGCCACAAGTTCAGCGTGTCCGGCGAGGGCGAG
GGCGATGCCACCTACGGCAAGCTGACCCTGAAGTTCATCTGCACCACCGGCAAGCTGCCCGTGCCCTGGC
CCACCCTCGTGACCACCCTGACCTACGGCGTGCAGTGCTTCAGCCGCTACCCCGACCACATGAAGCAGCA
CGACTTCTTCAAGTCCGCCATGCCCGAAGGCTACGTCCAGGAGCGCACCATCTTCTTCAAGGACGACGGC
AACTACAAGACCCGCGCCGAGGTGAAGTTCGAGGGCGACACCCTGGTGAACCGCATCGAGCTGAAGGGCA
TCGACTTCAAGGAGGACGGCAACATCCTGGGGCACAAGCTGGAGTACAACTACAACAGCCACAACGTCTA
TATCATGGCCGACAAGCAGAAGAACGGCATCAAGGTGAACTTCAAGATCCGCCACAACATCGAGGACGGC
AGCGTGCAGCTCGCCGACCACTACCAGCAGAACACCCCCATCGGCGACGGCCCCGTGCTGCTGCCCGACA
ACCACTACCTGAGCACCCAGTCCGCCCTGAGCAAAGACCCCAACGAGAAGCGCGATCACATGGTCCTGCT
GGAGTTCGTGACCGCCGCCGGGATCACTCTCGGCATGGACGAGCTGTACAAGTCCGGACTCAGATCTCGA
GCTCAAGCTTCGAATTCAATGGGTGATGTTGAGAAAGGCAAGAAGATTTTTATTATGAAGTGTTCCCAGT
GCCACACCGTTGAAAAGGGAGGCAAGCACAAGACTGGGCCAAATCTCCATGGTCTCTTTGGGCGGAAGAC
AGGTCAGGCCCCTGGATACTCTTACACAGCCGCCAATAAGAACAAAGGCATCATCTGGGGAGAGGATACA
CTGATGGAGTATTTGGAGAATCCCAAGAAGTACATCCCTGGAACAAAAATGATCTTTGTCGGCATTAAGA
AGAAGGAAGAAAGGGCAGACTTAATAGCTTATCTCAAAAAAGCTACTAATGAGTAAGGATCCACCGGATC
TAGATAACTGATCATAATCAGCCATACCACATTTGTAGAGGTTTTACTTGCTTTAAAAAACCTCCCACAC
CTCCCCCTGAACCTGAAACATAAAATGAATGCAATTGTTGTTGTTAACTTGTTTATTGCAGCTTATAATG
GTTACAAATAAAGCAATAGCATCACAAATTTCACAAATAAAGCATTTTTTTCACTGCATTCTAGTTGTGG
TTTGTCCAAACTCATCAATGTATCTTAACGCGTAAATTGTAAGCGTTAATATTTTGTTAAAATTCGCGTT
AAATTTTTGTTAAATCAGCTCATTTTTTAACCAATAGGCCGAAATCGGCAAAATCCCTTATAAATCAAAA
GAATAGACCGAGATAGGGT
[37 nt withheld, positions 2750-2786]
AAAGAACGTGGACTCCAACGTCAAAGG
[49 nt withheld, positions 2814-2862]
T
[91 nt withheld, positions 2864-2954]
G
[124 nt withheld, positions 2956-3079]
CAGGTGGCACTTTTCGGGGAAATGTGCGCGGAACCCCTATTTGTTTATTTTTCTAAATACATTCAAATAT
GTATCCGCTCATGAGACAATAACCCTGATAAATGCTTCAATAATATTGAAAAAGGAAGAGTCCTGAGGCG
GAAAGAACCAGCTGTGGAATGTGTGTCAGTTAGGGTGTGGAAAGTCCCCAGGCTCCCCAGCAGGCAGAAG
TATGCAAAGCATGCATCTCAATTAGTCAGCAACCAGGTGTGGAAAGTCCCCAGGCTCCCCAGCAGGCAGA
AGTATGCAAAGCATGCATCTCAATTAGTCAGCAACCATAGTCCCGCCCCTAACTCCGCCCATCCCGCCCC
TAACTCCGCCCAGTTCCGCCCATTCTCCGCCCCATGGCTGACTAATTTTTTTTATTTATGCAGAGGCCGA
GGCCGCCTCGGCCTCTGAGCTATTCCAGAAGTAGTGAGGAGGCTTTTTTGGAGGCCTAGGCTTTTGCAAA
GATCGATCAAGAGACAGGATGAGGATCGTTTCGCATGATTGAACAAGATGGATTGCACGCAGGTTCTCCG
GCCGCTTGGGTGGAGAGGCTATTCGGCTATGACTGGGCACAACAGACAATCGGCTGCTCTGATGCCGCCG
TGTTCCGGCTGTCAGCGCAGGGGCGCCCGGTTCTTTTTGTCAAGACCGACCTGTCCGGTGCCCTGAATGA
ACTGCAAGACGAGGCAGCGCGGCTATCGTGGCTGGCCACGACGGGCGTTCCTTGCGCAGCTGTGCTCGAC
GTTGTCACTGAAGCGGGAAGGGACTGGCTGCTATTGGGCGAAGTGCCGGGGCAGGATCTCCTGTCATCTC
ACCTTGCTCCTGCCGAGAAAGTATCCATCATGGCTGATGCAATGCGGCGGCTGCATACGCTTGATCCGGC
TACCTGCCCATTCGACCACCAAGCGAAACATCGCATCGAGCGAGCACGTACTCGGATGGAAGCCGGTCTT
GTCGATCAGGATGATCTGGACGAAGAGCATCAGGGGCTCGCGCCAGCCGAACTGTTCGCCAGGCTCAAGG
CGAGCATGCCCGACGGCGAGGATCTCGTCGTGACCCATGGCGATGCCTGCTTGCCGAATATCATGGTGGA
AAATGGCCGCTTTTCTGGATTCATCGACTGTGGCCGGCTGGGTGTGGCGGACCGCTATCAGGACATAGCG
TTGGCTACCCGTGATATTGCTGAAGAGCTTGGCGGCGAATGGGCTGACCGCTTCCTCGTGCTTTACGGTA
TCGCCGCTCCCGATTCGCAGCGCATCGCCTTCTATCGCCTTCTTGACGAGTTCTTCTGAGCGGGACTCTG
GGGTTCGAAATGACCGACCAAGCGACGCCCAACCTGCCATCACGAGATTTCGATTCCACCGCCGCCTTCT
ATGAAAGGTTGGGCTTCGGAATCGTTTTCCGGGACGCCGGCTGGATGATCCTCCAGCGCGGGGATCTCAT
GCTGGAGTTCTTCGCCCACCCTAGGGGGAGGCTAACTGAAACACGGAAGGAGACAATACCGGAAGGAACC
CGCGCTATGACGGCAATAAAAAGACAGAATAAAACGCACGGTGTTGGGTCGTTTGTTCATAAACGCGGGG
TTCGGTCCCAGGGCTGGCACTCTGTCGATACCCCACCGAGACCCCATTGGGGCCAATACGCCCGCGTTTC
TTCCTTTTCCCCACCCCACCCCCCAAGTTCGGGTGAAGGCCCAGGGCTCGCAGCCAACGTCGGGGCGGCA
GGCCCTGCCATAGCCTCAGGTTACTCATATATACTTTAGATTGATTTAAAACTTCATTTTTAATTTAAAA
GGATCTAGGTGAAGATCCTTTTTGATAATCTCATGACCAAAATCCCTTAACGTGAGTTTTCGTTCCACTG
AGCGTCAGACCCCGTAGAAAAGATCAAAGGATCTTCTTGAGATCCTTTTTTTCTGCGCGTAATCTGCTGC
TTGCAAACAAAAAAACCACCGCTACCAGCGGTGGTTTGTTTGCCGGATCAAGAGCTACCAACTCTTTTTC
CGAAGGTAACTGGCTTCAGCAGAGCGCAGATACCAAATACTGTTCTTCTAGTGTAGCCGTAGTTAGGCCA
CCACTTCAAGAACTCTGTAGCACCGCCTACATACCTCGCTCTGCTAATCCTGTTACCAGTGGCTGCTGCC
AGTGGCGATAAGTCGTGTCTTACCGGGTTGGACTCAAGACGATAGTTACCGGATAAGGCGCAGCGGTCGG
GCTGAACGGGGGGTTCGTGCACACAGCCCAGCTTGGAGCGAACGACCTACACCGAACTGAGATACCTACA
GCGTGAGCTATGAGAAAGCGCCACGCTTCCCGAAGGGAGAAAGGCGGACAGGTATCCGGTAAGCGGCAGG
GTCGGAACAGGAGAGCGCACGAGGGAGCTTCCAGGGGGAAACGCCTGGTATCTTTATAGTCCTGTCGGGT
TTCGCCACCTCTGACTTGAGCGTCGATTTTTGTGATGCTCGTCAGGGGGGCGGAGCCTATGGAAAAACGC
CAGCAACGCGGCCTTTTTACGGTTCCTGGCCTTTTGCTGGCCTTTTGCTCACATGTTCTTTCCTGCGTTA
TCCCCTGATTCTGTGGATAACCGTATTACCGCCATGCAT
