>Addgene plasmid #41181 | pGFP-Cytochrome C | addgene partial sequence | sequence record 73286 | EGFP-C 5'-CATGGTCCTGCTGGAGTTCGTG-3'
GGCATGGACGAGCTGTACAAGTCCGGACTCAGATCTCGAGCTCAAGCTTCGAATTCAATGGGTGATGTTG
AGAAAGGCAAGAAGATTTTTATTATGAAGTGTTCCCAGTGCCACACCGTTGAAAAGGGAGGCAAGCACAA
GACTGGGCCAAATCTCCATGGTCTCTTTGGGCGGAAGACAGGTCAGGCCCCTGGATACTCTTACACAGCC
GCCAATAAGAACAAAGGCATCATCTGGGGAGAGGATACACTGATGGAGTATTTGGAGAATCCCAAGAAGT
ACATCCCTGGAACAAAAATGATCTTTGTCGGCATTAAGAAGAAGGAAGAAAGGGCAGACTTAATAGCTTA
TCTCAAAAAAGCTACTAATGAGTAAGGATCCACCGGATCTAGATAACTGATCATAATCAGCCATACCACA
TTTGTAGAGGTTTTACTTGCTTTAAAAAACCTCCCACACCTCCCCCTGAACCTGAAACATAAAATGAATG
CAATTGTTGTTGTTAACTTGTTTATTGCAGCTTATAATGGTTACAAATAAAGCAATAGCATCACAAATTT
CACAAATAAAGCATTTTTTTCACTGCATTCTAGTTGTGGTTTGTCCAAACTCATCAATGTATCTTAACGC
GTAAATTGTAAGCGTTAATATTTTGTTAAAATTCGCGTTAAATTTTTGTTAAATCAGCTCATTTTTTAAC
CAATAGGCCGAAATCGGCAAAATCCCTTATAAATCAAAAGAATAGACCGAGATAGGGT
[37 nt withheld, positions 759-795]
AAAGAACGTGGACTCCAACGTCAAAGG
[49 nt withheld, positions 823-871]
T
[91 nt withheld, positions 873-963]
G
[56 nt withheld, positions 965-1020]
